>Addgene plasmid #97163 | miR-722-Dendra pCDNA | addgene full sequence | sequence record 182933 | Addgene NGS Result
GCGATGTACGGGCCAGATATACGCGTTGACATTGATTATTGACTAGTTATTAATAGTAATCAATTACGGG
GTCATTAGTTCATAGCCCATATATGGAGTTCCGCGTTACATAACTTACGGTAAATGGCCCGCCTGGCTGA
CCGCCCAACGACCCCCGCCCATTGACGTCAATAATGACGTATGTTCCCATAGTAACGCCAATAGGGACTT
TCCATTGACGTCAATGGGTGGAGTATTTACGGTAAACTGCCCACTTGGCAGTACATCAAGTGTATCATAT
GCCAAGTACGCCCCCTATTGACGTCAATGACGGTAAATGGCCCGCCTGGCATTATGCCCAGTACATGACC
TTATGGGACTTTCCTACTTGGCAGTACATCTACGTATTAGTCATCGCTATTACCATGGTGATGCGGTTTT
GGCAGTACATCAATGGGCGTGGATAGCGGTTTGACTCACGGGGATTTCCAAGTCTCCACCCCATTGACGT
CAATGGGAGTTTGTTTTGGCACCAAAATCAACGGGACTTTCCAAAATGTCGTAACAACTCCGCCCCATTG
ACGCAAATGGGCGGTAGGCGTGTACGGTGGGAGGTCTATATAAGCAGAGCTCTCTGGCTAACTAGAGAAC
CCACTGCTTACTGGCTTATCGAAATTAATACGACTCACTATAGGGAGACCCAAGCTGGCTAGCGTTTAAA
CTTAAGCTTGCCACCATGGATGAGGAAATCGCTGCCCTGGTCGTTGACAACGGCTCCGGTATGTGCAAAG
CCGGTTTTGCTGGAGATGATGCCCCTCGTGCTGTTTTCCCCTCCATTGTTGGACGACCCAGACATCAGGT
ACATTTAATAAACCATCCTAATAACATGTTAATCATATTGAACCACATTAAACTCTCATTTGTGCATTTT
ACATCTTTTAAAACCGATTTATATTCGTTTTTAGATAATGAAGTTTATTAAAGTGTTAATTCACAGCTTT
ATTGCTTGTTTTGAGAATCTGCTTGCATAAGTGATTTTTAAACTTGATCTGATTTTCGTTTGTTTCGAAG
TTCTTCAGCTTTGAAAGTCAGATCTTCAATTCACAGCCATGCCATAGTTTTAGGATACAGTATAAGTAGA
CGAATTGGGATGCATCGTAGATTTTATGCTGTGTTTGTTATGGTTTTTCAGTGGTAGAGATTTTCAGAGT
ATTATTAGGGTTATAGTCAGTGTCAGGTTTATTTATCGTCAGCGTGATGGGCAAAAAACAGCTGGCAGTA
CGGGCTATGTCTTCGTCTAGAAGAAGACAAAGCCAACTGCTGTTACTCTCGCCCAGAAATCTGCGCCAAC
ATGGACACACCCAGTGGAGCAAGCCATCTGATTTTCATGGTCAGATTGTAAAGAAGCAATTACTCTTGGA
CAGTTTAAGCAGAAAAGCCACCAAGTCAAGTCACTGGTCATATGATGAACTCGAAGATCTAATAAAAGTT
AATTTAAGCGTTCATTACAATAAATTCAAGTGAATCTGTTTTAAGCTAGCCTTTAACGTTTTTAAATTCC
TTCAAACAAATTAGTTCCTCTTTGCAGTTCCTCATTTCTCGGTGAGCTGGTGCTTTAATCCCTTTACTTT
TTCTTCCTCTAGGGAGTGATGGTTGGCATGGGACGAATTAATTCCTGCAGCCCGGGGGTACCGGTCGCCA
CCATGAACACCCCGGGAATTAACCTGATCAAGGAGGACATGCGCGTGAAGGTGCACATGGAGGGCAACGT
GAACGGCCACGCCTTCGTGATCGAGGGCGAGGGCAAGGGCAAGCCCTACGAGGGCACCCAGACCGCCAAC
CTGACCGTGAAGGAGGGCGCCCCCCTGCCCTTCAGCTACGACATCCTGACCACCGCCGTGCACTACGGCA
ACCGGGTGTTCACCAAGTACCCCGAGGACATCCCCGACTACTTCAAGCAGAGCTTCCCCGAGGGCTACAG
CTGGGAGCGCACCATGACCTTCGAGGACAAGGGCATCTGCACCATCCGCAGCGACATCAGCCTGGAGGGC
GACTGCTTCTTCCAGAACGTGCGCTTCAAGGGCACCAACTTCCCCCCCAACGGCCCCGTGATGCAGAAGA
AAACCCTGAAGTGGGAGCCCAGCACCGAGAAGCTGCACGTGCGCGACGGCCTGCTGGTGGGCAACATCAA
CATGGCCCTGCTGCTGGAGGGCGGCGGCCACTACCTGTGCGACTTCAAGACCACCTACAAGGCCAAGAAG
GTGGTGCAGCTGCCCGACGCCCACTTCGTGGACCACCGCATCGAGATCCTGGGCAACGACAGCGACTACA
ACAAGGTGAAGCTGTACGAGCACGCCGTGGCCCGCTACAGCCCCCTGCCCAGCCAGGTGTGGTAATCTAG
AGGGCCCGTTTAAACCCGCTGATCAGCCTCGACTGTGCCTTCTAGTTGCCAGCCATCTGTTGTTTGCCCC
TCCCCCGTGCCTTCCTTGACCCTGGAAGGTGCCACTCCCACTGTCCTTTCCTAATAAAATGAGGAAATTG
CATCGCATTGTCTGAGTAGGTGTCATTCTATTCTGGGGGGTGGGGTGGGGCAGGACAGCAAGGGGGAGGA
TTGGGAAGACAATAGCAGGCATGCTGGGGATGCGGTGGGCTCTATGGCTTCTGAGGCGGAAAGAACCAGC
TGGGGCTCTAGGGGGTATCCCC
[124 nt withheld, positions 2683-2806]
C
[91 nt withheld, positions 2808-2898]
A
[49 nt withheld, positions 2900-2948]
CCTTTGACGTTGGAGTCCACGTTCTTT
[37 nt withheld, positions 2976-3012]
ACCCTATCTCGGTCTATTCTTTTGATTTATAAGGGATTTTGCCGATTTCGGCCTATTGGTTAAAAAATGA
GCTGATTTAACAAAAATTTAACGCGAATTAATTCTGTGGAATGTGTGTCAGTTAGGGTGTGGAAAGTCCC
CAGGCTCCCCAGCAGGCAGAAGTATGCAAAGCATGCATCTCAATTAGTCAGCAACCAGGTGTGGAAAGTC
CCCAGGCTCCCCAGCAGGCAGAAGTATGCAAAGCATGCATCTCAATTAGTCAGCAACCATAGTCCCGCCC
CTAACTCCGCCCATCCCGCCCCTAACTCCGCCCAGTTCCGCCCATTCTCCGCCCCATGGCTGACTAATTT
TTTTTATTTATGCAGAGGCCGAGGCCGCCTCTGCCTCTGAGCTATTCCAGAAGTAGTGAGGAGGCTTTTT
TGGAGGCCTAGGCTTTTGCAAAAAGCTCCCGGGAGCTTGTATATCCATTTTCGGATCTGATCAAGAGACA
GGATGAGGATCGTTTCGCATGATTGAACAAGATGGATTGCACGCAGGTTCTCCGGCCGCTTGGGTGGAGA
GGCTATTCGGCTATGACTGGGCACAACAGACAATCGGCTGCTCTGATGCCGCCGTGTTCCGGCTGTCAGC
GCAGGGGCGCCCGGTTCTTTTTGTCAAGACCGACCTGTCCGGTGCCCTGAATGAACTGCAGGACGAGGCA
GCGCGGCTATCGTGGCTGGCCACGACGGGCGTTCCTTGCGCAGCTGTGCTCGACGTTGTCACTGAAGCGG
GAAGGGACTGGCTGCTATTGGGCGAAGTGCCGGGGCAGGATCTCCTGTCATCTCACCTTGCTCCTGCCGA
GAAAGTATCCATCATGGCTGATGCAATGCGGCGGCTGCATACGCTTGATCCGGCTACCTGCCCATTCGAC
CACCAAGCGAAACATCGCATCGAGCGAGCACGTACTCGGATGGAAGCCGGTCTTGTCGATCAGGATGATC
TGGACGAAGAGCATCAGGGGCTCGCGCCAGCCGAACTGTTCGCCAGGCTCAAGGCGCGCATGCCCGACGG
CGAGGATCTCGTCGTGACCCATGGCGATGCCTGCTTGCCGAATATCATGGTGGAAAATGGCCGCTTTTCT
GGATTCATCGACTGTGGCCGGCTGGGTGTGGCGGACCGCTATCAGGACATAGCGTTGGCTACCCGTGATA
TTGCTGAAGAGCTTGGCGGCGAATGGGCTGACCGCTTCCTCGTGCTTTACGGTATCGCCGCTCCCGATTC
GCAGCGCATCGCCTTCTATCGCCTTCTTGACGAGTTCTTCTGAGCGGGACTCTGGGGTTCGAAATGACCG
ACCAAGCGACGCCCAACCTGCCATCACGAGATTTCGATTCCACCGCCGCCTTCTATGAAAGGTTGGGCTT
CGGAATCGTTTTCCGGGACGCCGGCTGGATGATCCTCCAGCGCGGGGATCTCATGCTGGAGTTCTTCGCC
CACCCCAACTTGTTTATTGCAGCTTATAATGGTTACAAATAAAGCAATAGCATCACAAATTTCACAAATA
AAGCATTTTTTTCACTGCATTCTAGTTGTGGTTTGTCCAAACTCATCAATGTATCTTATCATGTCTGTAT
ACCGTCGACCTCTAGCTAGAGCTTGGCGTAATCATGGTCATAGCTGTTTCCTGTGTGAAATTGTTATCCG
CTCACAATTCCACACAACATACGAGCCGGAAGCATAAAGTGTAAAGCCTGGGGTGCCTAATGAGTGAGCT
AACTCACATTAATTGCGTTGCGCTCACTGCCCGCTTTCCAGTCGGGAAACCTGTCGTGCCAGCTGCATTA
ATGAATCGGCCAACGCGCGGGGAGAGGCGGTTTGCGTATTGGGCGCTCTTCCGCTTCCTCGCTCACTGAC
TCGCTGCGCTCGGTCGTTCGGCTGCGGCGAGCGGTATCAGCTCACTCAAAGGCGGTAATACGGTTATCCA
CAGAATCAGGGGATAACGCAGGAAAGAACATGTGAGCAAAAGGCCAGCAAAAGGCCAGGAACCGTAAAAA
GGCCGCGTTGCTGGCGTTTTTCCATAGGCTCCGCCCCCCTGACGAGCATCACAAAAATCGACGCTCAAGT
CAGAGGTGGCGAAACCCGACAGGACTATAAAGATACCAGGCGTTTCCCCCTGGAAGCTCCCTCGTGCGCT
CTCCTGTTCCGACCCTGCCGCTTACCGGATACCTGTCCGCCTTTCTCCCTTCGGGAAGCGTGGCGCTTTC
TCATAGCTCACGCTGTAGGTATCTCAGTTCGGTGTAGGTCGTTCGCTCCAAGCTGGGCTGTGTGCACGAA
CCCCCCGTTCAGCCCGACCGCTGCGCCTTATCCGGTAACTATCGTCTTGAGTCCAACCCGGTAAGACACG
ACTTATCGCCACTGGCAGCAGCCACTGGTAACAGGATTAGCAGAGCGAGGTATGTAGGCGGTGCTACAGA
GTTCTTGAAGTGGTGGCCTAACTACGGCTACACTAGAAGAACAGTATTTGGTATCTGCGCTCTGCTGAAG
CCAGTTACCTTCGGAAAAAGAGTTGGTAGCTCTTGATCCGGCAAACAAACCACCGCTGGTAGCGGTGGTT
TTTTTGTTTGCAAGCAGCAGATTACGCGCAGAAAAAAAGGATCTCAAGAAGATCCTTTGATCTTTTCTAC
GGGGTCTGACGCTCAGTGGAACGAAAACTCACGTTAAGGGATTTTGGTCATGAGATTATCAAAAAGGATC
TTCACCTAGATCCTTTTAAATTAAAAATGAAGTTTTAAATCAATCTAAAGTATATATGAGTAAACTTGGT
CTGACAGTTACCAATGCTTAATCAGTGAGGCACCTATCTCAGCGATCTGTCTATTTCGTTCATCCATAGT
TGCCTGACTCCCCGTCGTGTAGATAACTACGATACGGGAGGGCTTACCATCTGGCCCCAGTGCTGCAATG
ATACCGCGAGACCCACGCTCACCGGCTCCAGATTTATCAGCAATAAACCAGCCAGCCGGAAGGGCCGAGC
GCAGAAGTGGTCCTGCAACTTTATCCGCCTCCATCCAGTCTATTAATTGTTGCCGGGAAGCTAGAGTAAG
TAGTTCGCCAGTTAATAGTTTGCGCAACGTTGTTGCCATTGCTACAGGCATCGTGGTGTCACGCTCGTCG
TTTGGTATGGCTTCATTCAGCTCCGGTTCCCAACGATCAAGGCGAGTTACATGATCCCCCATGTTGTGCA
AAAAAGCGGTTAGCTCCTTCGGTCCTCCGATCGTTGTCAGAAGTAAGTTGGCCGCAGTGTTATCACTCAT
GGTTATGGCAGCACTGCATAATTCTCTTACTGTCATGCCATCCGTAAGATGCTTTTCTGTGACTGGTGAG
TACTCAACCAAGTCATTCTGAGAATAGTGTATGCGGCGACCGAGTTGCTCTTGCCCGGCGTCAATACGGG
ATAATACCGCGCCACATAGCAGAACTTTAAAAGTGCTCATCATTGGAAAACGTTCTTCGGGGCGAAAACT
CTCAAGGATCTTACCGCTGTTGAGATCCAGTTCGATGTAACCCACTCGTGCACCCAACTGATCTTCAGCA
TCTTTTACTTTCACCAGCGTTTCTGGGTGAGCAAAAACAGGAAGGCAAAATGCCGCAAAAAAGGGAATAA
GGGCGACACGGAAATGTTGAATACTCATACTCTTCCTTTTTCAATATTATTGAAGCATTTATCAGGGTTA
TTGTCTCATGAGCGGATACATATTTGAATGTATTTAGAAAAATAAACAAATAGGGGTTCCGCGCACATTT
CCCCGAAAAGTGCCACCTGACGTCGACGGATCGGGAGATCTCCCGATCCCCTATGGTGCACTCTCAGTAC
AATCTGCTCTGATGCCGCATAGTTAAGCCAGTATCTGCTCCCTGCTTGTGTGTTGGAGGTCGCTGAGTAG
TGCGCGAGCAAAATTTAAGCTACAACAAGGCAAGGCTTGACCGACAATTGCATGAAGAATCTGCTTAGGG
TTAGGCGTTTTGCGCTGCTTC
Features (pLannotate 1.2.2; 22 found; start..end, strand, type, name):
     28..407     +  enhancer       CMV enhancer: human cytomegalovirus immediate early enhancer
    408..611     +  promoter       CMV promoter: human cytomegalovirus (CMV) immediate early promoter
    607..640     +  LTR            5' LTR (truncated) (fragment): truncated 5' long terminal repeat (LTR) from HIV-1
    656..674     +  promoter       T7 promoter: promoter for bacteriophage T7 RNA polymerase
    716..838     +  CDS            actba (fragment): ACTB1_DANRE - Also known as bact, bactin1, bactzf. Experimental evidence at protein level: Swiss-Prot protein existence level 1. Actin is a highly conserved protein that polymerizes to produce filaments that form cross-linked networks in the cytoplasm of cells. Actin exists in both monomeric (G-actin) and polymeric (F-actin) forms, both forms playing key functions, such as cell motility and contraction. In addition to their role in the cytoplasmic cytoskeleton, G- and F-actin also localize in the nucleus, and regulate gene transcription and motility and repair of damaged DNA. From Danio rerio
   1650..1668    -  misc_feature   MCS (fragment): pBluescript multiple cloning site
   1683..2372    +  CDS            Dendra2: Dendra2 is a photoconvertible green fluorescent protein published in 2006, derived from Dendronephthya sp.. It has high acid sensitivity.
   2413..2637    +  polyA_signal   bGH poly(A) signal: bovine growth hormone polyadenylation signal
   2641..2662    +  promoter       SV40 promoter (fragment): SV40 enhancer and early promoter
   2683..3111    +  rep_origin     f1 ori (sequence partly withheld): f1 bacteriophage origin of replication; arrow indicates direction of (+) strand synthesis
   3125..3454    +  promoter       SV40 promoter: SV40 enhancer and early promoter
   3521..4312    +  CDS            neo: KKA2_KLEPN - Also known as kan, nptII. Experimental evidence at protein level: Swiss-Prot protein existence level 1. Resistance to kanamycin, neomycin, paromomycin, ribostamycin, butirosin and gentamicin B. From Klebsiella pneumoniae.
   4336..4494    +  CDS            ble (fragment): BLE_KLEPN - Experimental evidence at protein level: Swiss-Prot protein existence level 1. Binding protein with a strong affinity to the bleomycin family of antibiotics. Binds to CL990; an antimitotic-antibiotic compound. From Klebsiella pneumoniae.
   4489..4610    +  polyA_signal   SV40 poly(A) signal: SV40 polyadenylation signal
   4683..4699    -  protein_bind   lac operator: The lac repressor binds to the lac operator to inhibit transcription in E. coli. This inhibition can be relieved by adding lactose or isopropyl-β-D-thiogalactopyranoside (IPTG). lac repressor encoded by lacI
   4707..4737    -  promoter       lac promoter: promoter for the E. coli lac operon
   4752..4773    -  protein_bind   CAP binding site: CAP binding activates transcription in the presence of cAMP. E. coli catabolite activator protein
   4786..4878    -  CDS            lacI (fragment): lac repressor; lacI; The lac repressor binds to the lac operator to inhibit transcription in E. coli. This inhibition can be relieved by adding lactose or isopropyl-β-D-thiogalactopyranoside (IPTG).
   5061..5649    -  rep_origin     ori: high-copy-number ColE1/pMB1/pBR322/pUC origin of replication
   5820..6680    -  CDS            AmpR: β-lactamase; bla; confers resistance to ampicillin, carbenicillin, and related antibiotics
   6681..6785    -  promoter       AmpR promoter: bla
   6844..6896    -  misc_feature   bom (fragment): basis of mobility region from pBR322
