[The description below was written by a language model from this plasmid's Addgene catalogue record and pLannotate feature annotations shown in this document.]
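Description:
miR-722-Dendra pCDNA is a mammalian expression plasmid built on a pcDNA3.1-type backbone and propagated in E. coli as a high-copy plasmid through its ColE1/pUC-type origin, with ampicillin selection from the β-lactamase gene. The backbone also carries an f1 phage origin and an SV40 promoter-driven neomycin/kanamycin phosphotransferase (neo) cassette ending in an SV40 polyadenylation signal, which would in principle allow G418 selection in mammalian cells. The sequenced record is about 7.0 kb, compared with a listed backbone size of 5.3 kb.

The catalogue entry lists the plasmid as an empty backbone with no named insert, but the feature table shows a clear payload. The CMV immediate-early enhancer and promoter, followed by a T7 promoter, drive a transcription unit that begins with a short fragment matching zebrafish beta-actin (actba). Next comes an unannotated stretch of roughly 800 bp, then the coding sequence for the green-to-red photoconvertible fluorescent protein Dendra2, and finally the bovine growth hormone polyadenylation signal. Going by the plasmid name, the unannotated region probably holds the miR-722 sequence, perhaps in an actin-derived intronic context, so that the microRNA and the Dendra2 marker come from one transcript. The record does not annotate this, so it remains an inference.

The stated purpose is luciferase assays, and the associated publication concerns miR-722 overexpression and its inhibition of Rac2 in zebrafish neutrophilic inflammation. This fits use as the microRNA-expressing plasmid co-transfected into cultured mammalian cells with a separate luciferase target reporter, with Dendra2 fluorescence indicating expression. No luciferase gene is present on this plasmid. The depositor notes that it was assembled by In-Fusion cloning.
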