Addgene plasmid #97163: miR-722-Dendra pCDNA
Purpose: (Empty Backbone) luciferase assay
Depositing lab: Qing Deng. Depositing organization: Purdue University. Publication: Overexpression of microRNA-722 fine-tunes neutrophilic inflammation through inhibiting Rac2 in zebrafish. Hsu AY, Wang D, Gurol T, Zhou W, Zhu X, Lu HY, Deng Q. Dis Model Mech. 2017 Sep 27. pii: dmm.030791. doi: 10.1242/dmm.030791. PubMed 28954734.
Backbone
  Vector backbone: PCDNA 3.1
  Backbone manufacturer: Xiaokun Shu (Addgene plasmid # 73176)
  Backbone size (bp): 5300
  Vector type: Mammalian Expression
Growth in bacteria
  Bacterial resistance: Ampicillin, 100 μg/mL
  Growth temperature: 37°C
  Growth strain: DH5alpha
  Copy number: High Copy
Gene/Insert
  Gene/Insert name: None
Terms and licenses: Academic/Nonprofit Terms; Industry Terms: Not Available to Industry
Depositor comments: infusion cloning was used
How to cite: miR-722-Dendra pCDNA was a gift from Qing Deng (Addgene plasmid # 97163 ; http://n2t.net/addgene:97163 ; RRID:Addgene_97163)
